Addgene plasmid #101323: pALPS eGFP
Purpose: Encodes eGFP
Depositing lab: Jeremy Luban. Depositing organization: University of Massachusetts, Worcester. Publication: Intron-containing RNA from the HIV-1 provirus activates type I interferon and inflammatory cytokines. McCauley SM, Kim K, Nowosielska A, Dauphin A, Yurkovetskiy L, Diehl WE, Luban J. Nat Commun. 2018 Dec 13;9(1):5305. doi: 10.1038/s41467-018-07753-2. PubMed 30546110.
Backbone
  Vector backbone: pALPS
  Vector type: Lentiviral
Growth in bacteria
  Bacterial resistance: Ampicillin, 100 μg/mL
  Growth temperature: 30°C
  Growth strain: NEB Stable
  Copy number: High Copy
Gene/Insert
  Gene/Insert name: eGFP
  Cloning method: Restriction Enzyme; 5′ cloning site unknown (unknown if destroyed); 3′ cloning site unknown (unknown if destroyed)
  Sequencing primers: 5′ unknown
Terms and licenses: Academic/Nonprofit Terms; Industry Terms: Not Available to Industry
How to cite: pALPS eGFP was a gift from Jeremy Luban (Addgene plasmid # 101323 ; http://n2t.net/addgene:101323 ; RRID:Addgene_101323)
