[The description below was written by a language model from this plasmid's Addgene catalogue record and pLannotate feature annotations shown in this document.]
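Description:
pALPS eGFP is an HIV-1-based lentiviral transfer vector of about 7.4 kb, built on the pALPS backbone and carrying enhanced GFP as its only recorded insert. It is propagated in E. coli as a high-copy plasmid through a ColE1/pUC-type origin and selected with ampicillin through the β-lactamase gene and its native promoter. A fragment of the pBR322 bom region and an SV40 enhancer/early promoter are also annotated in the backbone, upstream of the viral cassette.

Transcription of the vector genome in producer cells is driven by a CMV enhancer/promoter placed directly in front of a truncated 5' LTR, an arrangement that typically makes genomic RNA production independent of Tat. Downstream lie the standard cis-acting HIV-1 elements. These are the Ψ packaging signal extending into a gag fragment, the Rev response element for Rev-dependent nuclear export of the unspliced genome, and the cPPT/CTS, which assists nuclear import and transduction efficiency. The internal expression cassette uses the spleen focus-forming virus (SFFV) LTR promoter, which is strong in haematopoietic and many other mammalian cell types, to drive mammalian codon-optimised EGFP. It is followed by a WPRE that enhances transcript stability and expression. The annotated nef fragment probably reflects residual HIV-1 sequence in the nef/U3 region ahead of the 3' LTR. The 3' LTR itself is labelled by the annotation software as a second truncated LTR, and the record does not state whether it carries a self-inactivating deletion.

No viral structural or enzymatic genes are intact, so particle production needs packaging and envelope functions supplied in trans. The record gives the purpose only as encoding eGFP, which is consistent with use as a fluorescent transduction marker or control vector.
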