Features (pLannotate 1.2.2; 18 found; start..end, strand, type, name):
     31..83      -  misc_feature   bom (fragment): basis of mobility region from pBR322
    245..574     +  promoter       SV40 promoter: SV40 enhancer and early promoter
    586..965     +  enhancer       CMV enhancer: human cytomegalovirus immediate early enhancer
    966..1165    +  promoter       CMV promoter: human cytomegalovirus (CMV) immediate early promoter
   1183..1363    +  LTR            5' LTR (truncated): truncated 5' long terminal repeat (LTR) from HIV-1
   1410..1535    +  misc_feature   HIV-1 Ψ: packaging signal of human immunodeficiency virus type 1
   1519..1857    +  CDS            HIV-1 gag (fragment): gag protein from human immunodeficiency virus 1; gag
   2032..2265    +  misc_feature   RRE: The Rev response element (RRE) of HIV-1 allows for Rev-dependent mRNA export from the nucleus to the cytoplasm.
   2642..2742    +  CDS            Rev (fragment): human immunodeficiency virus 1 (HIV-1) Rev protein; rev; enhances nuclear export of unspliced and incompletely spliced viral mRNAs
   2792..2909    +  misc_feature   cPPT/CTS: central polypurine tract and central termination sequence of HIV-1
   3046..3453    +  promoter       SFFV promoter: spleen focus-forming virus long terminal repeat (LTR) promoter
   3493..4212    +  CDS            EGFP: the original enhanced GFP (Yang et al., 1996) mammalian codon-optimized
   4304..4892    +  misc_feature   WPRE: woodchuck hepatitis virus posttranscriptional regulatory element
   4903..5403    +  CDS            nef (fragment): NEF_HV1LA - Experimental evidence at protein level: Swiss-Prot protein existence level 1. Extracellular Nef protein targets CD4(+) T-lymphocytes for apoptosis by interacting with CXCR4 surface receptors. From Human immunodeficiency virus type 1 group M subtype B (isolate Lai) (HIV-1).
   5410..5590    +  LTR            5' LTR (truncated): truncated 5' long terminal repeat (LTR) from HIV-1
   5661..6249    -  rep_origin     ori: high-copy-number ColE1/pMB1/pBR322/pUC origin of replication
   6420..7280    -  CDS            AmpR: β-lactamase; bla; confers resistance to ampicillin, carbenicillin, and related antibiotics
   7281..7385    -  promoter       AmpR promoter: bla
>Addgene plasmid #101323 | pALPS eGFP | addgene full sequence | sequence record 194210 | Addgene NGS Result
GTCGACGGATCGGGAGATCTCCCGATCCCCTATGGTGCACTCTCAGTACAATCTGCTCTGATGCCGCATA
GTTAAGCCAGTATCTGCTCCCTGCTTGTGTGTTGGAGGTCGCTGAGTAGTGCGCGAGCAAAATTTAAGCT
ACAACAAGGCAAGGCTTGACCGACAATTGCATGAAGAATCTGCTTAGGGTTAGGCGTTTTGCGCTGCTTC
GCGATGTACGGGCCAGATATACGCGCTGTGGAATGTGTGTCAGTTAGGGTGTGGAAAGTCCCCAGGCTCC
CCAGCAGGCAGAAGTATGCAAAGCATGCATCTCAATTAGTCAGCAACCAGGTGTGGAAAGTCCCCAGGCT
CCCCAGCAGGCAGAAGTATGCAAAGCATGCATCTCAATTAGTCAGCAACCATAGTCCCGCCCCTAACTCC
GCCCATCCCGCCCCTAACTCCGCCCAGTTCCGCCCATTCTCCGCCCCATGGCTGACTAATTTTTTTTATT
TATGCAGAGGCCGAGGCCGCCTCTGCCTCTGAGCTATTCCAGAAGTAGTGAGGAGGCTTTTTTGGAGGCC
TAGGCTTTTGCAAAAAGCTCGCGTTGACATTGATTATTGACTAGTTATTAATAGTAATCAATTACGGGGT
CATTAGTTCATAGCCCATATATGGAGTTCCGCGTTACATAACTTACGGTAAATGGCCCGCCTGGCTGACC
GCCCAACGACCCCCGCCCATTGACGTCAATAATGACGTATGTTCCCATAGTAACGCCAATAGGGACTTTC
CATTGACGTCAATGGGTGGAGTATTTACGGTAAACTGCCCACTTGGCAGTACATCAAGTGTATCATATGC
CAAGTACGCCCCCTATTGACGTCAATGACGGTAAATGGCCCGCCTGGCATTATGCCCAGTACATGACCTT
ATGGGACTTTCCTACTTGGCAGTACATCTACGTATTAGTCATCGCTATTACCATGGTGATGCGGTTTTGG
CAGTACATCAATGGGCGTGGATAGCGGTTTGACTCACGGGGATTTCCAAGTCTCCACCCCATTGACGTCA
ATGGGAGTTTGTTTTGGCACCAAAATCAACGGGACTTTCCAAAATGTCGTAACAACTCCGCCCCATTGAC
GCAAATGGGCGGTAGGCGTGTACGGTGGGAGGTCTATATAAGCAGCGCGTTTTGCCTGTACTGGGTCTCT
CTGGTTAGACCAGATCTGAGCCTGGGAGCTCTCTGGCTAACTAGGGAACCCACTGCTTAAGCCTCAATAA
AGCTTGCCTTGAGTGCTTCAAGTAGTGTGTGCCCGTCTGTTGTGTGACTCTGGTAACTAGAGATCCCTCA
GACCCTTTTAGTCAGTGTGGAAAATCTCTAGCAGTGGCGCCCGAACAGGGACTTGAAAGCGAAAGGGAAA
CCAGAGGAGCTCTCTCGACGCAGGACTCGGCTTGCTGAAGCGCGCACGGCAAGAGGCGAGGGGCGGCGAC
TGGTGAGTACGCCAAAAATTTTGACTAGCGGAGGCTAGAAGGAGAGAGATGGGTGCGAGAGCGTCAGTAT
TAAGCGGGGGAGAATTAGATCGCGATGGGAAAAAATTCGGTTAAGGCCAGGGGGAAAGAAAAAATATAAA
TTAAAACATATAGTATGGGCAAGCAGGGAGCTAGAACGATTCGCAGTTAATCCTGGCCTGTTAGAAACAT
CAGAAGGCTGTAGACAAATACTGGGACAGCTACAACCATCCCTTCAGACAGGATCAGAAGAACTTAGATC
ATTATATAATACAGTAGCAACCCTCTATTGTGTGCATCAAAGGATAGAGATAAAAGACACCAAGGAAGCT
TTAGACAAGATAGAGGAAGAGCAAAACAAAAGTAAGACCACCGCACAGCAAGCGGCCGGCCGCTGATCTT
CAGACCTGGAGGAGGAGATATGAGGGACAATTGGAGAAGTGAATTATATAAATATAAAGTAGTAAAAATT
GAACCATTAGGAGTAGCACCCACCAAGGCAAAGAGAAGAGTGGTGCAGAGAGAAAAAAGAGCAGTGGGAA
TAGGAGCTTTGTTCCTTGGGTTCTTGGGAGCAGCAGGAAGCACTATGGGCGCAGCGTCAATGACGCTGAC
GGTACAGGCCAGACAATTATTGTCTGGTATAGTGCAGCAGCAGAACAATTTGCTGAGGGCTATTGAGGCG
CAACAGCATCTGTTGCAACTCACAGTCTGGGGCATCAAGCAGCTCCAGGCAAGAATCCTGGCTGTGGAAA
GATACCTAAAGGATCAACAGCTCCTGGGGATTTGGGGTTGCTCTGGAAAACTCATTTGCACCACTGCTGT
GCCTTGGAATGCTAGTTGGAGTAATAAATCTCTGGAACAGATTTGGAATCACACGACCTGGATGGAGTGG
GACAGAGAAATTAACAATTACACAAGCTTAATACACTCCTTAATTGAAGAATCGCAAAACCAGCAAGAAA
AGAATGAACAAGAATTATTGGAATTAGATAAATGGGCAAGTTTGTGGAATTGGTTTAACATAACAAATTG
GCTGTGGTATATAAAATTATTCATAATGATAGTAGGAGGCTTGGTAGGTTTAAGAATAGTTTTTGCTGTA
CTTTCTATAGTGAATAGAGTTAGGCAGGGATATTCACCATTATCGTTTCAGACCCACCTCCCAACCCCGA
GGGGACCCGACAGGCCCGAAGGAATAGAAGAAGAAGGTGGAGAGAGAGACAGAGACAGATCCATTCGATT
AGTGAACGGATCGGCACTGCGTGCGCCAATTCTGCAGACAAATGGCAGTATTCATCCACAATTTTAAAAG
AAAAGGGGGGATTGGGGGGTACAGTGCAGGGGAAAGAATAGTAGACATAATAGCAACAGACATACAAACT
AAAGAATTACAAAAACAAATTACAAAAATTCAAAATTTTCGGGTTTATTACAGGGACAGCAGAGATCCAG
TTTGGTTAATTAACTGCAGCCCCGATAAAATAAAAGATTTTATTTAGTCTCCAGAAAAAGGGGGGAATGA
AAGACCCCACCTGTAGGTTTGGCAAGCTAGCTGCAGTAACGCCATTTTGCAAGGCATGGAAAAATACCAA
ACCAAGAATAGAGAAGTTCAGATCAAGGGCGGGTACATGAAAATAGCTAACGTTGGGCCAAACAGGATAT
CTGCGGTGAGCAGTTTCGGCCCCGGCCCGGGGCCAAGAACAGATGGTCACCGCAGTTTCGGCCCCGGCCC
GAGGCCAAGAACAGATGGTCCCCAGATATGGCCCAACCCTCAGCAGTTTCTTAAGACCCATCAGATGTTT
CCAGGCTCCCCCAAGGACCTGAAATGACCCTGCGCCTTATTTGAATTAACCAATCAGCCTGCTTCTCGCT
TCTGTTCGCGCGCTTCTGCTTCCCGAGCTCTATAAAAGAGCTCACAACCCCTCACTCGGCGCGCCAGTCC
TCCGACAGACTGAGTCGCCCGGGGGTCTAGAAGCGCTGGATCCCCGGGTACCGGTCGCCACCATGGTGAG
CAAGGGCGAGGAGCTGTTCACCGGGGTGGTGCCCATCCTGGTCGAGCTGGACGGCGACGTAAACGGCCAC
AAGTTCAGCGTGTCCGGCGAGGGCGAGGGCGATGCCACCTACGGCAAGCTGACCCTGAAGTTCATCTGCA
CCACCGGCAAGCTGCCCGTGCCCTGGCCCACCCTCGTGACCACCCTGACCTACGGCGTGCAGTGCTTCAG
CCGCTACCCCGACCACATGAAGCAGCACGACTTCTTCAAGTCCGCCATGCCCGAAGGCTACGTCCAGGAG
CGCACCATCTTCTTCAAGGACGACGGCAACTACAAGACCCGCGCCGAGGTGAAGTTCGAGGGCGACACCC
TGGTGAACCGCATCGAGCTGAAGGGCATCGACTTCAAGGAGGACGGCAACATCCTGGGGCACAAGCTGGA
GTACAACTACAACAGCCACAACGTCTATATCATGGCCGACAAGCAGAAGAACGGCATCAAGGTGAACTTC
AAGATCCGCCACAACATCGAGGACGGCAGCGTGCAGCTCGCCGACCACTACCAGCAGAACACCCCCATCG
GCGACGGCCCCGTGCTGCTGCCCGACAACCACTACCTGAGCACCCAGTCCGCCCTGAGCAAAGACCCCAA
CGAGAAGCGCGATCACATGGTCCTGCTGGAGTTCGTGACCGCCGCCGGGATCACTCTCGGCATGGACGAG
CTGTACAAGTAAAGCGGCCGCCCAGCACAGTGGCTCGAGCCGCGGGTTAACTGGCCAGAATTCACGCGTA
TCGATACCGGTGGCCCCTGGGGCCGCGATCGCTAATCAACCTCTGGATTACAAAATTTGTGAAAGATTGA
CTGGTATTCTTAACTATGTTGCTCCTTTTACGCTATGTGGATACGCTGCTTTAATGCCTTTGTATCATGC
TATTGCTTCCCGTATGGCTTTCATTTTCTCCTCCTTGTATAAATCCTGGTTGCTGTCTCTTTATGAGGAG
TTGTGGCCCGTTGTCAGGCAACGTGGCGTGGTGTGCACTGTGTTTGCTGACGCAACCCCCACTGGTTGGG
GCATTGCCACCACCTGTCAGCTCCTTTCCGGGACTTTCGCTTTCCCCCTCCCTATTGCCACGGCGGAACT
CATCGCCGCCTGCCTTGCCCGCTGCTGGACAGGGGCTCGGCTGTTGGGCACTGACAATTCCGTGGTGTTG
TCGGGGAAGCTGACGTCCTTTCCATGGCTGCTCGCCTGTGTTGCCACCTGGATTCTGCGCGGGACGTCCT
TCTGCTACGTCCCTTCGGCCCTCAATCCAGCGGACCTTCCTTCCCGCGGCCTGCTGCCGGCTCTGCGGCC
TCTTCCGCGTCTTCGCCTTCGCCCTCAGACGAGTCGGATCTCCCTTTGGGCCGCCTCCCCGCTTAATCGC
GTCGAGACCTAGAAAAACATGGAGCAATCACAAGTAGCAATACAGCAGCTACCAATGCTGATTGTGCCTG
GCTAGAAGCACAAGAGGAGGAGGAGGTGGGTTTTCCAGTCACACCTCAGGTACCTTTAAGACCAATGACT
TACAAGGCAGCTGTAGATCTTAGCCACTTTTTAAAAGAAAAGGGGGGACTGGAAGGGCTAATTCACTCCC
AACGAAGACAAGATATCCTTGATCTGTGGATCTACCACACACAAGGCTACTTCCCTGATTGGCAGAACTA
CACACCAGGGCCAGGGATCAGATATCCACTGACCTTTGGATGGTGCTACAAGCTAGTACCAGTTGAGCAA
GAGAAGGTAGAAGAAGCCAATGAAGGAGAGAACACCCGCTTGTTACACCCTGTGAGCCTGCATGGGATGG
ATGACCCGGAGAGAGAAGTATTAGAGTGGAGGTTTGACAGCCGCCTAGCATTTCATCACATGGCCCGAGA
GCTGCATCCGGACTGTACTGGGTCTCTCTGGTTAGACCAGATCTGAGCCTGGGAGCTCTCTGGCTAACTA
GGGAACCCACTGCTTAAGCCTCAATAAAGCTTGCCTTGAGTGCTTCAAGTAGTGTGTGCCCGTCTGTTGT
GTGACTCTGGTAACTAGAGATCCCTCAGACCCTTTTAGTCAGTGTGGAAAATCTCTAGCAGGGCCCGTTT
CATGTGAGCAAAAGGCCAGCAAAAGGCCAGGAACCGTAAAAAGGCCGCGTTGCTGGCGTTTTTCCATAGG
CTCCGCCCCCCTGACGAGCATCACAAAAATCGACGCTCAAGTCAGAGGTGGCGAAACCCGACAGGACTAT
AAAGATACCAGGCGTTTCCCCCTGGAAGCTCCCTCGTGCGCTCTCCTGTTCCGACCCTGCCGCTTACCGG
ATACCTGTCCGCCTTTCTCCCTTCGGGAAGCGTGGCGCTTTCTCATAGCTCACGCTGTAGGTATCTCAGT
TCGGTGTAGGTCGTTCGCTCCAAGCTGGGCTGTGTGCACGAACCCCCCGTTCAGCCCGACCGCTGCGCCT
TATCCGGTAACTATCGTCTTGAGTCCAACCCGGTAAGACACGACTTATCGCCACTGGCAGCAGCCACTGG
TAACAGGATTAGCAGAGCGAGGTATGTAGGCGGTGCTACAGAGTTCTTGAAGTGGTGGCCTAACTACGGC
TACACTAGAAGAACAGTATTTGGTATCTGCGCTCTGCTGAAGCCAGTTACCTTCGGAAAAAGAGTTGGTA
GCTCTTGATCCGGCAAACAAACCACCGCTGGTAGCGGTGGTTTTTTTGTTTGCAAGCAGCAGATTACGCG
CAGAAAAAAAGGATCTCAAGAAGATCCTTTGATCTTTTCTACGGGGTCTGACGCTCAGTGGAACGAAAAC
TCACGTTAAGGGATTTTGGTCATGAGATTATCAAAAAGGATCTTCACCTAGATCCTTTTAAATTAAAAAT
GAAGTTTTAAATCAATCTAAAGTATATATGAGTAAACTTGGTCTGACAGTTACCAATGCTTAATCAGTGA
GGCACCTATCTCAGCGATCTGTCTATTTCGTTCATCCATAGTTGCCTGACTCCCCGTCGTGTAGATAACT
ACGATACGGGAGGGCTTACCATCTGGCCCCAGTGCTGCAATGATACCGCGAGACCCACGCTCACCGGCTC
CAGATTTATCAGCAATAAACCAGCCAGCCGGAAGGGCCGAGCGCAGAAGTGGTCCTGCAACTTTATCCGC
CTCCATCCAGTCTATTAATTGTTGCCGGGAAGCTAGAGTAAGTAGTTCGCCAGTTAATAGTTTGCGCAAC
GTTGTTGCCATTGCTACAGGCATCGTGGTGTCACGCTCGTCGTTTGGTATGGCTTCATTCAGCTCCGGTT
CCCAACGATCAAGGCGAGTTACATGATCCCCCATGTTGTGCAAAAAAGCGGTTAGCTCCTTCGGTCCTCC
GATCGTTGTCAGAAGTAAGTTGGCCGCAGTGTTATCACTCATGGTTATGGCAGCACTGCATAATTCTCTT
ACTGTCATGCCATCCGTAAGATGCTTTTCTGTGACTGGTGAGTACTCAACCAAGTCATTCTGAGAATAGT
GTATGCGGCGACCGAGTTGCTCTTGCCCGGCGTCAATACGGGATAATACCGCGCCACATAGCAGAACTTT
AAAAGTGCTCATCATTGGAAAACGTTCTTCGGGGCGAAAACTCTCAAGGATCTTACCGCTGTTGAGATCC
AGTTCGATGTAACCCACTCGTGCACCCAACTGATCTTCAGCATCTTTTACTTTCACCAGCGTTTCTGGGT
GAGCAAAAACAGGAAGGCAAAATGCCGCAAAAAAGGGAATAAGGGCGACACGGAAATGTTGAATACTCAT
ACTCTTCCTTTTTCAATATTATTGAAGCATTTATCAGGGTTATTGTCTCATGAGCGGATACATATTTGAA
TGTATTTAGAAAAATAAACAAATAGGGGTTCCGCGCACATTTCCCCGAAAAGTGCCACCTGAC
